Addgene plasmid #100040: pAAV.hSyn1.Twitch2B.WPRE.SV40
Purpose: AAV expression of Twitch2B driven from hSyn1 promoter. Twitch 2B is a fluorescent reporter for calcium signaling
Depositing lab: Oliver Griesbeck. Publication: Optimized ratiometric calcium sensors for functional in vivo imaging of neurons and T lymphocytes. Thestrup T, Litzlbauer J, Bartholomaus I, Mues M, Russo L, Dana H, Kovalchuk Y, Liang Y, Kalamakis G, Laukat Y, Becker S, Witte G, Geiger A, Allen T, Rome LC, Chen TW, Kim DS, Garaschuk O, Griesinger C, Griesbeck O. Nat Methods. 2014 Jan 5. doi: 10.1038/nmeth.2773. PubMed 24390440.
Backbone
  Vector backbone: pAAV
  Vector type: Mammalian Expression, AAV
Growth in bacteria
  Bacterial resistance: Ampicillin, 100 μg/mL
  Growth temperature: 37°C
  Growth strain: NEB Stable
  Copy number: Unknown
Gene/Insert
  Gene/Insert name: Twitch2B
  Species: Synthetic
  Promoter: hSyn1
  Cloning method: Unknown
  Sequencing primers: 5′ unknown
Terms and licenses: Academic/Nonprofit Terms; Industry Terms: Not Available to Industry
Depositor comments: Penn Vector Core p3409
How to cite: pAAV.hSyn1.Twitch2B.WPRE.SV40 was a gift from Oliver Griesbeck (Addgene plasmid # 100040 ; http://n2t.net/addgene:100040 ; RRID:Addgene_100040) For viral preps, please replace (Addgene plasmid # 100040) in the above sentence with: (Addgene viral prep # 100040-AAV1)
