[The description below was written by a language model from this plasmid's Addgene catalogue record and pLannotate feature annotations shown in this document.]
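Description:
pAAV.hSyn1.Twitch2B.WPRE.SV40 is an adeno-associated virus transfer plasmid (about 5.9 kb) for expressing the genetically encoded calcium indicator Twitch2B in neurons. The bacterial portion carries a high-copy ColE1/pUC-type origin, an ampicillin resistance gene (β-lactamase) with its own promoter, and an f1 phage origin. Short lacI, lacZα and MCS matches in the annotation are residual backbone fragments rather than functional elements. Two AAV2 inverted terminal repeats, one of which spans the plasmid's numbering origin and is annotated as partial, flank the expression cassette. They provide the cis signals needed for replication and packaging of the intervening DNA into AAV particles when rep, cap and helper functions are supplied in trans.

Between the ITRs, the human synapsin I promoter confers neuron-restricted transcription of a single synthetic open reading frame. The feature table resolves it into three parts: an mCerulean3 cyan fluorescent protein, a troponin C-derived calcium-binding fragment (matched by similarity to a turkey TNNC2 entry), and a GFP-family fluorescent protein fragment that the annotation tool labels as cEGFP. This layout fits a FRET-type ratiometric sensor, in which calcium binding to the troponin C segment alters energy transfer between the cyan donor and the second fluorescent protein. The record itself does not name the acceptor precisely. Downstream, a WPRE enhances transcript stability and expression, and an SV40 polyadenylation signal terminates the message; the adjacent large T antigen fragment is simply part of that SV40 region. The construct is intended for producing AAV vectors, or for direct mammalian transfection, to carry out ratiometric calcium imaging in neurons, including in vivo.
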