Features (pLannotate 1.2.2; 16 found; start..end, strand, type, name):
    157..604     +  promoter       hSyn promoter: human synapsin I promoter; confers neuron-specific expression (Kügler et al., 2003)
    619..1302    +  CDS            mCerulean3: mCerulean3 is a basic (constitutively fluorescent) cyan fluorescent protein published in 2011, derived from Aequorea victoria. It is reported to be a somewhat slowly-maturing monomer with very low acid sensitivity.
   1285..1530    +  CDS            TNNC2 (fragment): TNNC2_MELGA - Experimental evidence at protein level: Swiss-Prot protein existence level 1. Troponin is the central regulatory protein of striated muscle contraction. Tn consists of three components: Tn-I which is the inhibitor of actomyosin ATPase, Tn-T which contains the binding site for tropomyosin and Tn-C. The binding of calcium to Tn-C abolishes the inhibitory action of Tn on actin filaments. From Meleagris gallopavo (Wild turkey).
   1552..2199    +  CDS            cEGFP (fragment): cEGFP is a basic (constitutively fluorescent) green fluorescent protein published in 2008, derived from Aequorea victoria.
   2312..2900    +  misc_feature   WPRE: woodchuck hepatitis virus posttranscriptional regulatory element
   2901..2920    +  misc_feature   MCS (fragment): pBluescript multiple cloning site
   2949..3070    -  polyA_signal   SV40 poly(A) signal: SV40 polyadenylation signal
   3093..3161    -  CDS            large T antigen (fragment): large T antigen from SV40 (simian virus 40)
   3232..3365    +  repeat_region  AAV2 ITR: inverted terminal repeat of adeno-associated virus serotype 2 inverted
   3359..3415    -  CDS            lacI (fragment): lac repressor; lacI; The lac repressor binds to the lac operator to inhibit transcription in E. coli. This inhibition can be relieved by adding lactose or isopropyl-β-D-thiogalactopyranoside (IPTG).
   3598..4186    -  rep_origin     ori: high-copy-number ColE1/pMB1/pBR322/pUC origin of replication
   4357..5217    -  CDS            AmpR: β-lactamase; bla; confers resistance to ampicillin, carbenicillin, and related antibiotics
   5218..5322    -  promoter       AmpR promoter: bla
   5375..5803    -  rep_origin     f1 ori (sequence partly withheld): f1 bacteriophage origin of replication; arrow indicates direction of (+) strand synthesis
   5808..5877    -  CDS            lacZα (fragment): LacZα fragment of β-galactosidase; lacZ fragment
   5872..75      -  repeat_region  AAV2 ITR (fragment) (across the origin): inverted terminal repeat of adeno-associated virus serotype 2 inverted
>Addgene plasmid #100040 | pAAV.hSyn1.Twitch2B.WPRE.SV40 | addgene full sequence | sequence record 193740 | Addgene NGS Result
CCTTTGGTCGCCCGGCCTCAGTGAGCGAGCGAGCGCGCAGAGAGGGAGTGGCCAACTCCATCACTAGGGG
TTCCTTGTAGTTAATGATTAACCCGCCATGCTACTTATCTACGTAGCCATGCTCTAGGAAGATCTCTGCA
GAGGGCCCTGCGTATGAGTGCAAGTGGGTTTTAGGACCAGGATGAGGCGGGGTGGGGGTGCCTACCTGAC
GACCGACCCCGACCCACTGGACAAGCACCCAACCCCCATTCCCCAAATTGCGCATCCCCTATCAGAGAGG
GGGAGGGGAAACAGGATGCGGCGAGGCGCGTGCGCACTGCCAGCTTCAGCACCGCGGACAGTGCCTTCGC
CCCCGCCTGGCGGCGCGCGCCACCGCCGCCTCAGCACTGAAGGCGCGCTGACGTCACTCGCCGGTCCCCC
GCAAACTCCCCTTCCCGGCCACCTTGGTCGCGTCCGCGCCGCCGCCGGCCCAGCCGGACCGCACCACGCG
AGGCGCGAGATAGGGGGGCACGGGCGCGACCATCTGCGCTGCGGCGCCGGCGACTCAGCGCTGCCTCAGT
CTGCGGTGGGCAGCGGAGGAGTCGTGTCGTGCCTGAGAGCGCAGTCGAATTCGCCACCATGGTGAGCAAG
GGCGAGGAGCTGTTCACCGGGGTGGTGCCCATCCTGGTCGAGCTGGACGGCGACGTAAACGGCCACAAGT
TCAGCGTGTCCGGCGAGGGCGAGGGCGATGCCACCTACGGCAAGCTGACCCTGAAGTTCATCTGCACCAC
CGGCAAGCTGCCCGTGCCCTGGCCCACCCTCGTGACCACCCTGAGCTGGGGCGTGCAGTGCTTCGCCCGC
TACCCCGACCACATGAAGCAGCACGACTTCTTCAAGTCCGCCATGCCCGAAGGCTACGTCCAGGAGCGCA
CCATCTTCTTCAAGGACGACGGCAACTACAAGACCCGCGCCGAGGTGAAGTTCGAGGGCGACACCCTGGT
GAACCGCATCGAGCTGAAGGGCATCGACTTCAAGGAGGACGGCAACATCCTGGGGCACAAGCTGGAGTAC
AACGCCATCCACGGCAACGTCTATATCACCGCCGACAAGCAGAAGAACGGCATCAAGGCCAACTTCGGCC
TCAACTGCAACATCGAGGACGGCAGCGTGCAGCTCGCCGACCACTACCAGCAGAACACCCCCATCGGCGA
CGGCCCCGTGCTGCTGCCCGACAACCACTACCTGAGCACCCAGTCCAAGCTGAGCAAAGACCCCAACGAG
AAGCGCGATCACATGGTCCTGCTGGAGTTCGTGACCGCCGCCCGCATGCAAGTTGCCGACGCCAGCGAAG
AGGAACTGAGCGAGTGCTTCAGAATCTTCGACTTCGACGGCAACGGCTTCATCGACAGAGAGGAGTTTGG
CGACATCATCAGACTGACCGGCGAGCAGCTGACCGACGAGGACGTGGACGAGATCTTCGGCGACTCCGAC
ACCGACAAGAACGGCAGAATCGATTTCGACGAGTTCCTGAAGATGGTGGAAAACGTGCAGCCCATCTACC
CCGAGCTCATGGGTGGGGTCCAGCTTGCAGATCACTACCAGCAGAATACTCCGATCGGGGATGGGCCGGT
TCTCCTGCCTGACAACCACTACCTGTCATACCAGTCCAAGCTTTCCAAAGATCCTAATGAAAAGCGGGAT
CACATGGTCCTGCTGGAATTTGTCACCGCCGCCGGAATCACTCTCGGAATGGACGAGCTGTACAAAGGTG
GGACCGGGGGATCTATGGTGAGCAAGGGCGAAGAATTGTTCACTGGTGTAGTCCCTATTTTGGTGGAACT
GGATGGGGATGTCAACGGTCATAAATTCAGCGTGCGAGGGGAGGGTGAGGGGGACGCAACTAATGGCAAA
TTGACACTCAAGCTCATCTGCACAACGGGGAAACTGCCCGTGCCATGGCCCACACTCGTTACTACTCTAG
GATATGGCCTTATGTGTTTCGCCCGCTACCCAGACCATATGAAACAACACGATTTCTTTAAATCAGCCAT
GCCAGAGGGGTACGTCCAGGAGAGAACTATCTTCTTCAAGGACGATGGTAATTACAAGACTAGGGCCGAG
GTGAAATTCGAAGGGGATACACTTGTCAACCGAATCGAGCTGAAGGGAATCGACTTTAAGGAGGACGGAA
ACATACTCGGGCATAAGTTGGAATACAACTACAACAGTCACAATGTTTACATCACAGCCGATAAGCAAAA
GAACGGCATTAAGGCTAATTTTAAGATCCGTCACAACATTGAGGATTGATGATCAACTAGAGCTTATCGA
TAATCAACCTCTGGATTACAAAATTTGTGAAAGATTGACTGGTATTCTTAACTATGTTGCTCCTTTTACG
CTATGTGGATACGCTGCTTTAATGCCTTTGTATCATGCTATTGCTTCCCGTATGGCTTTCATTTTCTCCT
CCTTGTATAAATCCTGGTTGCTGTCTCTTTATGAGGAGTTGTGGCCCGTTGTCAGGCAACGTGGCGTGGT
GTGCACTGTGTTTGCTGACGCAACCCCCACTGGTTGGGGCATTGCCACCACCTGTCAGCTCCTTTCCGGG
ACTTTCGCTTTCCCCCTCCCTATTGCCACGGCGGAACTCATCGCCGCCTGCCTTGCCCGCTGCTGGACAG
GGGCTCGGCTGTTGGGCACTGACAATTCCGTGGTGTTGTCGGGGAAATCATCGTCCTTTCCTTGGCTGCT
CGCCTGTGTTGCCACCTGGATTCTGCGCGGGACGTCCTTCTGCTACGTCCCTTCGGCCCTCAATCCAGCG
GACCTTCCTTCCCGCGGCCTGCTGCCGGCTCTGCGGCCTCTTCCGCGTCTTCGCCTTCGCCCTCAGACGA
GTCGGATCTCCCTTTGGGCCGCCTCCCCGCATCGATACCGTCGACCTCGACCCGGGCGGCCGCTTCGAGC
AGACATGATAAGATACATTGATGAGTTTGGACAAACCACAACTAGAATGCAGTGAAAAAAATGCTTTATT
TGTGAAATTTGTGATGCTATTGCTTTATTTGTAACCATTATAAGCTGCAATAAACAAGTTAACAACAACA
ATTGCATTCATTTTATGTTTCAGGTTCAGGGGGAGATGTGGGAGGTTTTTTAAAGCAAGTAAAACCTCTA
CAAATGTGGTAAAATCGATAAGGATCTTCCTAGAGCATGGCTACGTAGATAAGTAGCATGGCGGGTTAAT
CATTAACTACAAGGAACCCCTAGTGATGGAGTTGGCCACTCCCTCTCTGCGCGCTCGCTCGCTCACTGAG
GCCGGGCGACCAAAGGTCGCCCGACGCCCGGGCTTTGCCCGGGCGGCCTCAGTGAGCGAGCGAGCGCGCA
GCTGCATTAATGAATCGGCCAACGCGCGGGGAGAGGCGGTTTGCGTATTGGGCGCTCTTCCGCTTCCTCG
CTCACTGACTCGCTGCGCTCGGTCGTTCGGCTGCGGCGAGCGGTATCAGCTCACTCAAAGGCGGTAATAC
GGTTATCCACAGAATCAGGGGATAACGCAGGAAAGAACATGTGAGCAAAAGGCCAGCAAAAGGCCAGGAA
CCGTAAAAAGGCCGCGTTGCTGGCGTTTTTCCATAGGCTCCGCCCCCCTGACGAGCATCACAAAAATCGA
CGCTCAAGTCAGAGGTGGCGAAACCCGACAGGACTATAAAGATACCAGGCGTTTCCCCCTGGAAGCTCCC
TCGTGCGCTCTCCTGTTCCGACCCTGCCGCTTACCGGATACCTGTCCGCCTTTCTCCCTTCGGGAAGCGT
GGCGCTTTCTCATAGCTCACGCTGTAGGTATCTCAGTTCGGTGTAGGTCGTTCGCTCCAAGCTGGGCTGT
GTGCACGAACCCCCCGTTCAGCCCGACCGCTGCGCCTTATCCGGTAACTATCGTCTTGAGTCCAACCCGG
TAAGACACGACTTATCGCCACTGGCAGCAGCCACTGGTAACAGGATTAGCAGAGCGAGGTATGTAGGCGG
TGCTACAGAGTTCTTGAAGTGGTGGCCTAACTACGGCTACACTAGAAGAACAGTATTTGGTATCTGCGCT
CTGCTGAAGCCAGTTACCTTCGGAAAAAGAGTTGGTAGCTCTTGATCCGGCAAACAAACCACCGCTGGTA
GCGGTGGTTTTTTTGTTTGCAAGCAGCAGATTACGCGCAGAAAAAAAGGATCTCAAGAAGATCCTTTGAT
CTTTTCTACGGGGTCTGACGCTCAGTGGAACGAAAACTCACGTTAAGGGATTTTGGTCATGAGATTATCA
AAAAGGATCTTCACCTAGATCCTTTTAAATTAAAAATGAAGTTTTAAATCAATCTAAAGTATATATGAGT
AAACTTGGTCTGACAGTTACCAATGCTTAATCAGTGAGGCACCTATCTCAGCGATCTGTCTATTTCGTTC
ATCCATAGTTGCCTGACTCCCCGTCGTGTAGATAACTACGATACGGGAGGGCTTACCATCTGGCCCCAGT
GCTGCAATGATACCGCGAGACCCACGCTCACCGGCTCCAGATTTATCAGCAATAAACCAGCCAGCCGGAA
GGGCCGAGCGCAGAAGTGGTCCTGCAACTTTATCCGCCTCCATCCAGTCTATTAATTGTTGCCGGGAAGC
TAGAGTAAGTAGTTCGCCAGTTAATAGTTTGCGCAACGTTGTTGCCATTGCTACAGGCATCGTGGTGTCA
CGCTCGTCGTTTGGTATGGCTTCATTCAGCTCCGGTTCCCAACGATCAAGGCGAGTTACATGATCCCCCA
TGTTGTGCAAAAAAGCGGTTAGCTCCTTCGGTCCTCCGATCGTTGTCAGAAGTAAGTTGGCCGCAGTGTT
ATCACTCATGGTTATGGCAGCACTGCATAATTCTCTTACTGTCATGCCATCCGTAAGATGCTTTTCTGTG
ACTGGTGAGTACTCAACCAAGTCATTCTGAGAATAGTGTATGCGGCGACCGAGTTGCTCTTGCCCGGCGT
CAATACGGGATAATACCGCGCCACATAGCAGAACTTTAAAAGTGCTCATCATTGGAAAACGTTCTTCGGG
GCGAAAACTCTCAAGGATCTTACCGCTGTTGAGATCCAGTTCGATGTAACCCACTCGTGCACCCAACTGA
TCTTCAGCATCTTTTACTTTCACCAGCGTTTCTGGGTGAGCAAAAACAGGAAGGCAAAATGCCGCAAAAA
AGGGAATAAGGGCGACACGGAAATGTTGAATACTCATACTCTTCCTTTTTCAATATTATTGAAGCATTTA
TCAGGGTTATTGTCTCATGAGCGGATACATATTTGAATGTATTTAGAAAAATAAACAAATAGGGGTTCCG
CGCACATTTCCCCGAAAAGTGCCACCTAAATTGTAAGCGTTAATATTTTGTTAAAATTCGCGTTAAATTT
TTGTTAAATCAGCTCATTTTTTAACCAATAGGCCGAAATCGGCAAAATCCCTTATAAATCAAAAGAATAG
ACCGAGATAGGGT
[37 nt withheld, positions 5474-5510]
AAAGAACGTGGACTCCAACGTCAAAGG
[49 nt withheld, positions 5538-5586]
T
[91 nt withheld, positions 5588-5678]
G
[124 nt withheld, positions 5680-5803]
CCCATTCGCCATTCAGGCTGCGCAACTGTTGGGAAGGGCGATCGGTGCGGGCCTCTTCGCTATTACGCCA
GCTGCGCGCTCGCTCGCTCACTGAGGCCGCCCGGGCAAAGCCCGGGCGTCGGGCGA
